>Addgene plasmid #196666 | pWzyE-GST-distrepII | addgene full sequence | sequence record 389760 | Addgene NGS Result
CTTTTTGATAATCTCATGACCAAAATCCCTTAACGTGAGTTTTCGTTCCACTGAGCGTCAGACCCCGTAG
AAAAGATCAAAGGATCTTCTTGAGATCCTTTTTTTCTGCGCGTAATCTGCTGCTTGCAAACAAAAAAACC
ACCGCTACCAGCGGTGGTTTGTTTGCCGGATCAAGAGCTACCAACTCTTTTTCCGAAGGTAACTGGCTTC
AGCAGAGCGCAGATACCAAATACTGTCCTTCTAGTGTAGCCGTAGTTAGGCCACCACTTCAAGAACTCTG
TAGCACCGCCTACATACCTCGCTCTGCTAATCCTGTTACCAGTGGCTGCTGCCAGTGGCGATAAGTCGTG
TCTTACCGGGTTGGACTCAAGACGATAGTTACCGGATAAGGCGCAGCGGTCGGGCTGAACGGGGGGTTCG
TGCACACAGCCCAGCTTGGAGCGAACGACCTACACCGAACTGAGATACCTACAGCGTGAGCTATGAGAAA
GCGCCACGCTTCCCGAAGGGAGAAAGGCGGACAGGTATCCGGTAAGCGGCAGGGTCGGAACAGGAGAGCG
CACGAGGGAGCTTCCAGGGGGAAACGCCTGGTATCTTTATAGTCCTGTCGGGTTTCGCCACCTCTGACTT
GAGCGTCGATTTTTGTGATGCTCGTCAGGGGGGCGGAGCCTATGGAAAAACGCCAGCAACGCGGCCTTTT
TACGGTTCCTGGCCTTTTGCTGGCCTTTTGCTCACATGTTCTTTCCTGCGTTATCCCCTGATTCTGTGGA
TAACCGTATTACCGCCTTTGAGTGAGCTGATACCGCTCGCCGCAGCCGAACGACCGAGCGCAGCGAGTCA
GTGAGCGAGGAAGCGGAAGAGCGCCTGATGCGGTATTTTCTCCTTACGCATCTGTGCGGTATTTCACACC
GCAATGGTGCACTCTCAGTACAATCTGCTCTGATGCCGCATAGTTAAGCCAGTATACACTCCGCTATCGC
TACGTGACTGGGTCATGGCTGCGCCCCGACACCCGCCAACACCCGCTGACGCGCCCTGACGGGCTTGTCT
GCTCCCGGCATCCGCTTACAGACAAGCTGTGACCGTCTCCGGGAGCTGCATGTGTCAGAGGTTTTCACCG
TCATCACCGAAACGCGCGAGGCAGCTGCGGTAAAGCTCATCAGCGTGGTCGTGAAGCGATTCACAGATGT
CTGCCTGTTCATCCGCGTCCAGCTCGTTGAGTTTCTCCAGAAGCGTTAATGTCTGGCTTCTGATAAAGCG
GGCCATGTTAAGGGCGGTTTTTTCCTGTTTGGTCACTGATGCCTCCGTGTAAGGGGGATTTCTGTTCATG
GGGGTAATGATACCGATGAAACGAGAGAGGATGCTCACGATACGGGTTACTGATGATGAACATGCCCGGT
TACTGGAACGTTGTGAGGGTAAACAACTGGCGGTATGGATGCGGCGGGACCAGAGAAAAATCACTCAGGG
TCAATGCCAGCGCTTCGTTAATACAGATGTAGGTGTTCCACAGGGTAGCCAGCAGCATCCTGCGATGCAG
ATCCGGAACATAATGGTGCAGGGCGCTGACTTCCGCGTTTCCAGACTTTACGAAACACGGAAACCGAAGA
CCATTCATGTTGTTGCTCAGGTCGCAGACGTTTTGCAGCAGCAGTCGCTTCACGTTCGCTCGCGTATCGG
TGATTCATTCTGCTAACCAGTAAGGCAACCCCGCCAGCCTAGCCGGGTCCTCAACGACAGGAGCACGATC
ATGCGCACCCGTGGCCAGGACCCAACGCTGCCCGAGATCTCGATCCCGCGAAATTAATACGACTCACTAT
AGGGAGACCACAACGGTTTCCCTCTAGAAATAATTTTGTTTAACTTTAAGAAGGAGATATACCATGGCGC
TTGGGCAATTTGGAGGGCTGTTTGTCGTCTACCTGATTTCAGTCATCTTCATCCTGAGCTTGACCTGGAT
GGAGTTTCGGCGCGTACGTTTTAACTTTAACGTGCTGTTCTCGCTGCTCTATTTATTGACGTTCTATTTT
GGTTTTCCCTTTACCTGCGTGCTGGTGTTCCGGTTTGGCGTTGAAGTCGTCCCCGTGCAGTATCTGCTTC
AGGCGATGTTGTCCGCAACGGCGTTCTATGCTGTCTATTACGTCAGCTACAAGACGCGACTACGCCAGAA
AACCTCCGTGCCGCGTGCTCCACTCCTGACGGTGAACCGAGTTGAAGCTAATCTGACCTGGCTGCTGCTG
GCGTTGATTGCGGTAGCCACCGTCGGTATTTTCTTCCTCAACAATGGCTTCCTGCTGTTTAAGCTGCGCT
CTTACAGCCAGATATTCTCTAGCGATGTGTCCGGTGTGGCGTTGAAACGCTTTTTCTACTTCTTCATTCC
GGCAATGCTGGTGGTGTATTTCCTGCGCCAGACGCAGCGAGCGTGGCTACTGTTCCTCATCGGAACGGTC
GCATTTGGAATGCTGACATATGTGATTGTCGGCGGGACGCGCGCGAATCTGATCATTGCCTTCGCCCTAT
TTCTGTTTATTGGCATTGTGCGTGGTTGGATTACGCTCTGGATGTTGGTCGCTGCTGGGATATTTGGTAT
TGTCGGGATGTTCTGGCTGGCGCTGAAGCGCTATGGGCTGGACGTCAGCGGTGATTACGCATTTTATACC
TTCCTCTATTTAACTCGTGACACCTTCTCGCCCTGGGAGAATCTGGCGCTGCTGTGGCAGAATTATGACA
AGATTGAGTTTCAGGGGCTGGCACCGATTGCTCGTGATTTCTACGTCTTTATTCCCTCCTGGCTATGGCC
TGACCGTCCGAATCTGGTGTTAAACAGCGCGAACTATTTCACCTGGGAAGTGTTGAATAACCACTCTGGG
CTGGCGATATCCCCTACGCTGTTAGGCTCGCTGGTGGTGATGGGCGGCGTGCTATTTATCCCGTTGGGTG
CGATTGCGGTAGGGCTGGTTATCAAGTGGTTCGACTGGGTGTACGAGTTAGGGAAGAACGACAGCAATCG
CTATAAGGCCGCCATTTTGCAGGCGTTCTGCTTCGGTGCGGTGTTCAATATTATTGTGCTAACGCGCGAA
GGCGTCGATTCCTTTGTTTCACGTGTGGTGTTTTTCTGTCTGATATTTGGCCTGTGCCTGCTCGTTGCCA
AACTGCTTTACTGGCTGCTGGAAAGCGCCGGACTCATCCGGCAGCGTCTGAGGCGCATGCGCGCCACGCC
GCTCGCGCCGACACCCAATACCGTACAGGATCCGGTGATAAAGGAGCAGATACTCGAGGGCGGTGGCGGT
TCGTCCCCTATACTAGGTTATTGGAAAATTAAGGGCCTTGTGCAACCCACTCGACTTCTTTTGGAATATC
TTGAAGAAAAATATGAAGAGCATTTGTATGAGCGCGATGAAGGTGATAAATGGCGAAACAAAAAGTTTGA
ATTGGGTTTGGAGTTTCCCAATCTTCCTTATTATATTGATGGTGATGTTAAATTAACACAGTCTATGGCC
ATCATACGTTATATAGCTGACAAGCACAACATGTTGGGTGGTTGTCCAAAAGAGCGTGCAGAGATTTCAA
TGCTTGAAGGAGCGGTTTTGGATATTAGATACGGTGTTTCGAGAATTGCATATAGTAAAGACTTTGAAAC
TCTCAAAGTTGATTTTCTTAGCAAGCTACCTGAAATGCTGAAAATGTTCGAAGATCGTTTATGTCATAAA
ACATATTTAAATGGTGATCATGTAACCCATCCTGACTTCATGTTGTATGACGCTCTTGATGTTGTTTTAT
ACATGGACCCAATGTGCCTGGATGCGTTCCCAAAATTAGTTTGTTTTAAAAAACGTATTGAAGCTATCCC
ACAAATTGATAAGTACTTGAAATCCAGCAAGTATATAGCATGGCCTTTGCAGGGCTGGCAAGCCACGTTT
GGTGGTGGCGACCATCCTCCAAAATCGCTCGAGGAAAACCTGTATTTTCAGGGCGCGTGGTCCCATCCTC
AGTTCGAGAAAGGCGCGGGTTCAGGTGCTGGCAGTGGAGCGTCCGCGTGGAGTCATCCGCAATTCGAAAA
ATGAGATCCGGCTGCTAACAAAGCCCGAAAGGAAGCTGAGTTGGCTGCTGCCACCGCTGAGCAATAACTA
GCATAACCCCTTGGGGCCTCTAAACGGGTCTTGAGGGGTTTTTTGCTGAAAGGAGGAACTATATCCGGAT
TGGCGAATGGG
[124 nt withheld, positions 4212-4335]
C
[91 nt withheld, positions 4337-4427]
A
[49 nt withheld, positions 4429-4477]
CCTTTGACGTTGGAGTCCACGTTCTTT
[37 nt withheld, positions 4505-4541]
ACCCTATCTCGGTCTATTCTTTTGATTTATAAGGGATTTTGCCGATTTCGGCCTATTGGTTAAAAAATGA
GCTGATTTAACAAAAATTTAACGCGAATTTTAACAAAATATTAACGCTTACAATTTAGGTGGCACTTTTC
GGGGAAATGTGCGCGGAACCCCTATTTGTTTATTTTTCTAAATACATTCAAATATGTATCCGCTCATGAG
ACAATAACCCTGATAAATGCTTCAATAATATTGAAAAAGGAAGAGTATGAGTATTCAACATTTCCGTGTC
GCCCTTATTCCCTTTTTTGCGGCATTTTGCCTTCCTGTTTTTGCTCACCCAGAAACGCTGGTGAAAGTAA
AAGATGCTGAAGATCAGTTGGGTGCACGAGTGGGTTACATCGAACTGGATCTCAACAGCGGTAAGATCCT
TGAGAGTTTTCGCCCCGAAGAACGTTTTCCAATGATGAGCACTTTTAAAGTTCTGCTATGTGGCGCGGTA
TTATCCCGTATTGACGCCGGGCAAGAGCAACTCGGTCGCCGCATACACTATTCTCAGAATGACTTGGTTG
AGTACTCACCAGTCACAGAAAAGCATCTTACGGATGGCATGACAGTAAGAGAATTATGCAGTGCTGCCAT
AACCATGAGTGATAACACTGCGGCCAACTTACTTCTGACAACGATCGGAGGACCGAAGGAGCTAACCGCT
TTTTTGCACAACATGGGGGATCATGTAACTCGCCTTGATCGTTGGGAACCGGAGCTGAATGAAGCCATAC
CAAACGACGAGCGTGACACCACGATGCCTGCAGCAATGGCAACAACGTTGCGCAAACTATTAACTGGCGA
ACTACTTACTCTAGCTTCCCGGCAACAATTAATAGACTGGATGGAGGCGGATAAAGTTGCAGGACCACTT
CTGCGCTCGGCCCTTCCGGCTGGCTGGTTTATTGCTGATAAATCTGGAGCCGGTGAGCGTGGGTCTCGCG
GTATCATTGCAGCACTGGGGCCAGATGGTAAGCCCTCCCGTATCGTAGTTATCTACACGACGGGGAGTCA
GGCAACTATGGATGAACGAAATAGACAGATCGCTGAGATAGGTGCCTCACTGATTAAGCATTGGTAACTG
TCAGACCAAGTTTACTCATATATACTTTAGATTGATTTAAAACTTCATTTTTAATTTAAAAGGATCTAGG
TGAAGATC
Features (pLannotate 1.2.2; 14 found; start..end, strand, type, name):
     90..678     +  rep_origin     ori: high-copy-number ColE1/pMB1/pBR322/pUC origin of replication
    864..1003    -  misc_feature   bom: basis of mobility region from pBR322
   1105..1296    -  CDS            rop: Rop protein, which maintains plasmids at low copy number; rop
   1313..1693    +  CDS            YPB1_ECOLX: Protein predicted: Swiss-Prot protein existence level 4. From Escherichia coli.
   1805..1823    +  promoter       T7 promoter: promoter for bacteriophage T7 RNA polymerase
   1855..1877    +  RBS            RBS: efficient ribosome binding site from bacteriophage T7 gene 10 (Olins and Rangwala, 1989)
   1884..3197    +  CDS            wzyE: WZYE_ECOLI - Also known as wzy. Experimental evidence at protein level: Swiss-Prot protein existence level 1. Probably involved in the polymerization of enterobacterial common antigen (ECA) trisaccharide repeat units. Required for the assembly of the phosphoglyceride-linked form of ECA (ECA(PG)) and the water-soluble cyclic form of ECA (ECA(CYC)). From Escherichia coli (strain K12).
   3293..3945    +  CDS            GST (fragment): glutathione S-transferase from Schistosoma japonicum
   3954..3974    +  CDS            TEV site: tobacco etch virus (TEV) protease recognition and cleavage site
   4071..4120    +  CDS            SET1 (fragment): solubility-enhancement tag derived from T7 phage gene 10B
   4128..4175    +  terminator     T7 terminator: transcription terminator for bacteriophage T7 RNA polymerase
   4212..4640    +  rep_origin     f1 ori (sequence partly withheld): f1 bacteriophage origin of replication; arrow indicates direction of (+) strand synthesis
   4693..4797    +  promoter       AmpR promoter: bla
   4798..5658    +  CDS            AmpR: β-lactamase; bla; confers resistance to ampicillin, carbenicillin, and related antibiotics
