[The description below was written by a language model from this plasmid's Addgene catalogue record and pLannotate feature annotations shown in this document.]
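Description:
pWzyE-GST-distrepII is a bacterial expression plasmid built on the pEBSRCTEVdistrep backbone for producing WzyE, the enterobacterial common antigen (ECA) polymerase from Pectobacterium atrosepticum, in E. coli. It is propagated through a ColE1/pMB1-type origin and selected with ampicillin via a β-lactamase gene under its own promoter. The feature table also shows a bom mobility region, a rop gene and an f1 phage origin. The catalogue lists the plasmid as high copy, although rop is normally associated with reduced copy number. The catalogue gives a total size of about 5.8 kb, and the sequenced record is 5,739 nt, so the two are broadly consistent.

The expression cassette is a standard T7 arrangement: a T7 promoter and a phage gene 10 ribosome binding site precede the WzyE open reading frame, which was cloned between NcoI and XhoI, and a T7 terminator closes the unit. The annotation tool labelled the coding sequence by homology to E. coli K-12 WzyE, but the record states the gene comes from P. atrosepticum. Downstream, WzyE is fused to Schistosoma japonicum glutathione S-transferase, which forms part of the roughly 2.1 kb insert. This is followed by a TEV protease site and a backbone-encoded di-Strep-tag II. The Strep tag itself was not annotated; it presumably lies in the unannotated region between the TEV site and the terminator. With this layout, TEV cleavage would remove the Strep tag while leaving GST attached to WzyE.

Transcription depends on T7 RNA polymerase, so a DE3-type host is needed; the record names C43(DE3), a strain often chosen for membrane proteins. The construct is intended for overexpression and affinity purification of tagged WzyE, in the context of work on the complex between the Wzy polymerase and its co-polymerase Wzz in ECA biosynthesis.
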