Addgene plasmid #196666: pWzyE-GST-distrepII
Purpose: Expression of C-terminally GST-distrep tag II-tagged WzyE from Pectobacterium atrosepticum in E.coli
Depositing lab: James Naismith. Depositing organization: Rosalind Franklin Institute. Publication: The lipid linked oligosaccharide polymerase Wzy and its regulating co-polymerase, Wzz, from enterobacterial common antigen biosynthesis form a complex. Weckener M, Woodward LS, Clarke BR, Liu H, Ward PN, Le Bas A, Bhella D, Whitfield C, Naismith JH. Open Biol. 2023 Mar;13(3):220373. doi: 10.1098/rsob.220373. Epub 2023 Mar 22. PubMed 36944376.
Backbone
  Vector backbone: pEBSRCTEVdistrep
  Backbone size w/o insert (bp): 3730
  Total vector size (bp): 5800
  Vector type: Bacterial Expression
Growth in bacteria
  Bacterial resistance: Ampicillin, 100 μg/mL
  Growth temperature: 37°C
  Growth strain: DH5alpha
  Growth instructions: Protein expression in E.coli C43(DE3).
  Copy number: High Copy
Gene/Insert
  Gene/Insert name: WzyE
  Species: Pectobacterium atrosepticum
  Insert size (bp): 2070
  GenBank ID: 57210867
  Promoter: T7
  Tag / fusion protein: TEV-cleavable di-strep tag II (C terminal on backbone); GST (C terminal on insert)
  Cloning method: Restriction Enzyme; 5′ cloning site NcoI (not destroyed); 3′ cloning site XhoI (not destroyed)
  Sequencing primers: 5′ T7 promoter; 3′ T7 terminator
Terms and licenses: Academic/Nonprofit Terms; Industry Terms: Not Available to Industry
How to cite: pWzyE-GST-distrepII was a gift from James Naismith (Addgene plasmid # 196666 ; http://n2t.net/addgene:196666 ; RRID:Addgene_196666)
