>Addgene plasmid #196666 | pWzyE-GST-distrepII | depositor partial sequence | sequence record 389779 | WzyE
CCATGGCGCTTGGGCAATTTGGAGGGCTGTTTGTCGTCTACCTGATTTCAGTCATCTTCATCCTGAGCTT
GACCTGGATGGAGTTTCGGCGCGTACGTTTTAACTTTAACGTGCTGTTCTCGCTGCTCTATTTATTGACG
TTCTATTTTGGTTTTCCCTTTACCTGCGTGCTGGTGTTCCGGTTTGGCGTTGAAGTCGTCCCCGTGCAGT
ATCTGCTTCAGGCGATGTTGTCCGCAACGGCGTTCTATGCTGTCTATTACGTCAGCTACAAGACGCGACT
ACGCCAGAAAACCTCCGTGCCGCGTGCTCCACTCCTGACGGTGAACCGAGTTGAAGCTAATCTGACCTGG
CTGCTGCTGGCGTTGATTGCGGTAGCCACCGTCGGTATTTTCTTCCTCAACAATGGCTTCCTGCTGTTTA
AGCTGCGCTCTTACAGCCAGATATTCTCTAGCGATGTGTCCGGTGTGGCGTTGAAACGCTTTTTCTACTT
CTTCATTCCGGCAATGCTGGTGGTGTATTTCCTGCGCCAGACGCAGCGAGCGTGGCTACTGTTCCTCATC
GGAACGGTCGCATTTGGAATGCTGACATATGTGATTGTCGGCGGGACGCGCGCGAATCTGATCATTGCCT
TCGCCCTATTTCTGTTTATTGGCATTGTGCGTGGTTGGATTACGCTCTGGATGTTGGTCGCTGCTGGGAT
ATTTGGTATTGTCGGGATGTTCTGGCTGGCGCTGAAGCGCTATGGGCTGGACGTCAGCGGTGATTACGCA
TTTTATACCTTCCTCTATTTAACTCGTGACACCTTCTCGCCCTGGGAGAATCTGGCGCTGCTGTGGCAGA
ATTATGACAAGATTGAGTTTCAGGGGCTGGCACCGATTGCTCGTGATTTCTACGTCTTTATTCCCTCCTG
GCTATGGCCTGACCGTCCGAATCTGGTGTTAAACAGCGCGAACTATTTCACCTGGGAAGTGTTGAATAAC
CACTCTGGGCTGGCGATATCCCCTACGCTGTTAGGCTCGCTGGTGGTGATGGGCGGCGTGCTATTTATCC
CGTTGGGTGCGATTGCGGTAGGGCTGGTTATCAAGTGGTTCGACTGGGTGTACGAGTTAGGGAAGAACGA
CAGCAATCGCTATAAGGCCGCCATTTTGCAGGCGTTCTGCTTCGGTGCGGTGTTCAATATTATTGTGCTA
ACGCGCGAAGGCGTCGATTCCTTTGTTTCACGTGTGGTGTTTTTCTGTCTGATATTTGGCCTGTGCCTGC
TCGTTGCCAAACTGCTTTACTGGCTGCTGGAAAGCGCCGGACTCATCCGGCAGCGTCTGAGGCGCATGCG
CGCCACGCCGCTCGCGCCGACACCCAATACCGTACAGGATCCGGTGATAAAGGAGCAGATACTCGAG
